Addgene plasmid #61973: pUC-dirTopo-AU1-aGFP
Purpose: A directional cloning vector of PCR-amplified cDNAs for mammalian expression
Depositing lab: Hiroshi Udo. Depositing organization: Kyushu University.
Backbone
  Vector backbone: pUC19
  Vector type: Mammalian Expression
Growth in bacteria
  Bacterial resistance: Ampicillin, 100 μg/mL
  Growth temperature: 37°C
  Growth strain: DH5alpha
  Copy number: High Copy
Gene/Insert 1
  Gene/Insert name: lacZ alpha
  Species: E. coli
  Insert size (bp): 132
  Mutation: It contains silent mutations
Gene/Insert 2
  Gene/Insert name: EGFP
  Species: A. victoria
  Insert size (bp): 714
Terms and licenses: Academic/Nonprofit Terms; Industry Terms: Not Available to Industry
How to cite: pUC-dirTopo-AU1-aGFP was a gift from Hiroshi Udo (Addgene plasmid # 61973 ; http://n2t.net/addgene:61973 ; RRID:Addgene_61973)
