[The description below was written by a language model from this plasmid's Addgene catalogue record and pLannotate feature annotations shown in this document.]
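Description:
pUC-dirTopo-AU1-aGFP is a compact (about 3.75 kb) mammalian expression vector built on pUC19 and intended as a directional cloning recipient for PCR-amplified cDNAs. It is maintained in E. coli at high copy through the ColE1/pUC-type origin and selected with ampicillin via the β-lactamase gene and its native promoter. No mammalian selection marker or eukaryotic origin is annotated, so it appears suited to transient transfection rather than stable selection.

The expression unit begins with the human cytomegalovirus immediate-early enhancer and promoter. Just downstream lies a bacterial control region consisting of a lac UV5 promoter fragment and a lac operator. This is followed by a short lacZ alpha fragment of 132 bp that carries silent mutations, and then immediately by the EGFP coding sequence. A small fragment matching SV40 large T antigen and the SV40 polyadenylation signal close the cassette. This layout suggests that the lacZ alpha segment serves as a bacterial screening element at or near the cloning site, expressed from the lac promoter in E. coli. In mammalian cells, the CMV promoter would drive the cloned cDNA together with the green fluorescent reporter.

The plasmid name implies topoisomerase-based directional cloning and an AU1 epitope tag. However, neither a topoisomerase recognition site nor an AU1 tag is annotated in the feature table, and the record does not state the exact position of the cloning site or the reading-frame relationship between an inserted cDNA, the tag and EGFP. The meaning of the "aGFP" designation is likewise not explained, although it may refer to the lacZ alpha–EGFP arrangement.
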