Features (pLannotate 1.2.2; 11 found; start..end, strand, type, name):
      1..366     +  enhancer       CMV enhancer: human cytomegalovirus immediate early enhancer
    367..570     +  promoter       CMV promoter: human cytomegalovirus (CMV) immediate early promoter
    599..625     +  promoter       lac UV5 promoter (fragment): E. coli lac promoter with an "up" mutation
    637..653     +  protein_bind   lac operator: The lac repressor binds to the lac operator to inhibit transcription in E. coli. This inhibition can be relieved by adding lactose or isopropyl-β-D-thiogalactopyranoside (IPTG). lac repressor encoded by lacI
    760..891     +  CDS            lacZ (fragment): BGAL_ECOLI - Experimental evidence at protein level: Swiss-Prot protein existence level 1. From Escherichia coli (strain K12).
    898..1614    +  CDS            EGFP: the original enhanced GFP (Yang et al., 1996) mammalian codon-optimized
   1634..1718    +  CDS            large T antigen (fragment): large T antigen from SV40 (simian virus 40)
   1741..1862    +  polyA_signal   SV40 poly(A) signal: SV40 polyadenylation signal
   1912..2016    +  promoter       AmpR promoter: bla
   2017..2877    +  CDS            AmpR: β-lactamase; bla; confers resistance to ampicillin, carbenicillin, and related antibiotics
   3048..3636    +  rep_origin     ori: high-copy-number ColE1/pMB1/pBR322/pUC origin of replication
>Addgene plasmid #61973 | pUC-dirTopo-AU1-aGFP | depositor full sequence | sequence record 101284 | pUC-dirTopo-AU1-aGFP sequence 3750 bps
TAGTTATTAATAGTAATCAATTACGGGGTCATTAGTTCATAGCCCATATATGGAGTTCCGCGTTACATAA
CTTACGGTAAATGGCCCGCCTGGCTGACCGCCCAACGACCCCCGCCCATTGACGTCAATAATGACGTATG
TTCCCATAGTAACGCCAATAGGGACTTTCCATTGACGTCAATGGGTGGAGTATTTACGGTAAACTGCCCA
CTTGGCAGTACATCAAGTGTATCATATATGCCAAGTACGCCCCCTATTGACGTCAATGACGGTAAATGGC
CCGCCTGGCATTATGCCCAGTACATGACCTTATGGGACTTTCCTACTTGGCAGTACATCTACGTATTAGT
CATCGCTATTACCATGGTGATGCGGTTTTGGCAGTACATCAATGGGCGTGGATAGCGGTTTGACTCACGG
GGATTTCCAAGTCTCCACCCCATTGACGTCAATGGGAGTTTGTTTTGGCACCAAAATCAACGGGACTTTC
CAAAATGTCGTAACAACTCCGCCCCATTGACGCAAATGGGCGGTAGGCGTGTACGGTGGGAGGTCTATAT
AAGCAGAGCTGGTTTAGTGAACCGTCAGATCCGCTAGCTTTACACTTTATTCTTCCGGCTCGTATTTTGT
GTGGAATTGTGAGCGGATAACAATTTCCGGAGGAGGCCCTTCACCTGAAGAGCGGACGGACGAGCGGATA
TCGCCGCCTAACCCCGCTCTTCAAAGGGATCCAATGACACCTACAGGTACATCGTCGACATTACCGATTC
ACTGGCCGTCGTTCTGCAACGCCGCGACTGGGAAAACCCTGGCGTTACCCAACTTAATCGCCTTGCAGCA
CATCCCCCTTTCGCCAGTTGGCGCAATAGCGAAGAGGCCCGCACCGACCGCGAATTCGTGAGCAAGGGCG
AGGAGCTGTTCACCGGGGTGGTGCCCATCCTGGTCGAGCTGGACGGCGACGTAAACGGCCACAAGTTCAG
CGTGTCCGGCGAGGGCGAGGGCGATGCCACCTACGGCAAGCTGACCCTGAAGTTCATCTGCACCACCGGC
AAGCTGCCCGTGCCCTGGCCCACCCTCGTGACCACCCTGACCTACGGCGTGCAGTGCTTCAGCCGCTACC
CCGACCACATGAAGCAGCACGACTTCTTCAAGTCCGCCATGCCCGAAGGCTACGTCCAGGAGCGCACCAT
CTTCTTCAAGGACGACGGCAACTACAAGACCCGCGCCGAGGTGAAGTTCGAGGGCGACACCCTGGTGAAC
CGCATCGAGCTGAAGGGCATCGACTTCAAGGAGGACGGCAACATCCTGGGGCACAAGCTGGAGTACAACT
ACAACAGCCACAACGTCTATATCATGGCCGACAAGCAGAAGAACGGCATCAAGGTGAACTTCAAGATCCG
CCACAACATCGAGGACGGCAGCGTGCAGCTCGCCGACCACTACCAGCAGAACACCCCCATCGGCGACGGC
CCCGTGCTGCTGCCCGACAACCACTACCTGAGCACCCAGTCCGCCCTGAGCAAAGACCCCAACGAGAAGC
GCGATCACATGGTCCTGCTGGAGTTCGTGACCGCCGCCGGGATCACTCTCGGCATGGACGAGCTGTACAA
GTAACTCGAGTAATCTAGATAACTGATCATAATCAGCCATACCACATTTGTAGAGGTTTTACTTGCTTTA
AAAAACCTCCCACACCTCCCCCTGAACCTGAAACATAAAATGAATGCAATTGTTGTTGTTAACTTGTTTA
TTGCAGCTTATAATGGTTACAAATAAAGCAATAGCATCACAAATTTCACAAATAAAGCATTTTTTTCACT
GCATTCTAGTTGTGGTTTGTCCAAACTCATCAATGTATCTTAACGCGTAAATTGTAAGCGTTAATCAGGT
GGCACTTTTCGGGGAAATGTGCGCGGAACCCCTATTTGTTTATTTTTCTAAATACATTCAAATATGTATC
CGCTCATGAGACAATAACCCTGATAAATGCTTCAATAATATTGAAAAAGGAAGAGTATGAGTATTCAACA
TTTCCGTGTCGCCCTTATTCCCTTTTTTGCGGCATTTTGCCTTCCTGTTTTTGCTCACCCAGAAACGCTG
GTGAAAGTAAAAGATGCTGAAGATCAGTTGGGTGCACGAGTGGGTTACATCGAACTGGATCTCAACAGCG
GTAAGATCCTTGAGAGTTTTCGCCCCGAAGAACGTTTTCCAATGATGAGCACTTTTAAAGTTCTGCTATG
TGGCGCGGTATTATCCCGTATTGACGCCGGGCAAGAGCAACTCGGTCGCCGCATACACTATTCTCAGAAT
GACTTGGTTGAGTACTCACCAGTCACAGAAAAGCATCTTACGGATGGCATGACAGTAAGAGAATTATGCA
GTGCTGCCATAACCATGAGTGATAACACTGCGGCCAACTTACTTCTGACAACGATCGGAGGACCGAAGGA
GCTAACCGCTTTTTTGCACAACATGGGGGATCATGTAACTCGCCTTGATCGTTGGGAACCGGAGCTGAAT
GAAGCCATACCAAACGACGAGCGTGACACCACGATGCCTGTAGCAATGGCAACAACGTTGCGCAAACTAT
TAACTGGCGAACTACTTACTCTAGCTTCCCGGCAACAATTAATAGACTGGATGGAGGCGGATAAAGTTGC
AGGACCACTTCTGCGCTCGGCCCTTCCGGCTGGCTGGTTTATTGCTGATAAATCTGGAGCCGGTGAGCGT
GGGTCTCGCGGTATCATTGCAGCACTGGGGCCAGATGGTAAGCCCTCCCGTATCGTAGTTATCTACACGA
CGGGGAGTCAGGCAACTATGGATGAACGAAATAGACAGATCGCTGAGATAGGTGCCTCACTGATTAAGCA
TTGGTAACTGTCAGACCAAGTTTACTCATATATACTTTAGATTGATTTAAAACTTCATTTTTAATTTAAA
AGGATCTAGGTGAAGATCCTTTTTGATAATCTCATGACCAAAATCCCTTAACGTGAGTTTTCGTTCCACT
GAGCGTCAGACCCCGTAGAAAAGATCAAAGGATCTTCTTGAGATCCTTTTTTTCTGCGCGTAATCTGCTG
CTTGCAAACAAAAAAACCACCGCTACCAGCGGTGGTTTGTTTGCCGGATCAAGAGCTACCAACTCTTTTT
CCGAAGGTAACTGGCTTCAGCAGAGCGCAGATACCAAATACTGTTCTTCTAGTGTAGCCGTAGTTAGGCC
ACCACTTCAAGAACTCTGTAGCACCGCCTACATACCTCGCTCTGCTAATCCTGTTACCAGTGGCTGCTGC
CAGTGGCGATAAGTCGTGTCTTACCGGGTTGGACTCAAGACGATAGTTACCGGATAAGGCGCAGCGGTCG
GGCTGAACGGGGGGTTCGTGCACACAGCCCAGCTTGGAGCGAACGACCTACACCGAACTGAGATACCTAC
AGCGTGAGCTATGAGAAAGCGCCACGCTTCCCGAAGGGAGAAAGGCGGACAGGTATCCGGTAAGCGGCAG
GGTCGGAACAGGAGAGCGCACGAGGGAGCTTCCAGGGGGAAACGCCTGGTATCTTTATAGTCCTGTCGGG
TTTCGCCACCTCTGACTTGAGCGTCGATTTTTGTGATGCTCGTCAGGGGGGCGGAGCCTATGGAAAAACG
CCAGCAACGCGGCCTTTTTACGGTTCCTGGCCTTTTGCTGGCCTTTTGCTCACATGTTCTTTCCTGCGTT
ATCCCCTGATTCTGTGGATAACCGTATTACCGCCATGCAT
