>Addgene plasmid #61973 | pUC-dirTopo-AU1-aGFP | addgene partial sequence | sequence record 103918 | attP-R 5'-ACTTTCACCAGCGTTTCTGG-3'
GAAGGCAAAATGCCGCAAAAAAGGGAATAAGGGCGACACGGAAATGTTGAATACTCATACTCTTCCTTTT
TCAATATTATTGAAGCATTTATCAGGGTTATTGTCTCATGAGCGGATACATATTTGAATGTATTTAGAAA
AATAAACAAATAGGGGTTCCGCGCACATTTCCCCGAAAAGTGCCACCTGATTAACGCTTACAATTTACGC
GTTAAGATACATTGATGAGTTTGGACAAACCACAACTAGAATGCAGTGAAAAAAATGCTTTATTTGTGAA
ATTTGTGATGCTATTGCTTTATTTGTAACCATTATAAGCTGCAATAAACAAGTTAACAACAACAATTGCA
TTCATTTTATGTTTCAGGTTCAGGGGGAGGTGTGGGAGGTTTTTTAAAGCAAGTAAAACCTCTACAAATG
TGGTATGGCTGATTATGATCAGTTATCTAGATTACTCGAGTTACTTGTACAGCTCGTCCATGCCGAGAGT
GATCCCGGCGGCGGTCACGAACTCCAGCAGGACCATGTGATCGCGCTTCTCGTTGGGGTCTTTGCTCAGG
GCGGACTGGGTGCTCAGGTAGTGGTTGTCGGGCAGCAGCACGGGGCCGTCGCCGATGGGGGTGTTCTGCT
GGTAGTGGTCGGCGAGCTGCACGCTGCCGTCCTCGATGTTGTGGCGGATCTTGAAGTTCACCTTGATGCC
GTTCTTCTGCTTGTCGGCCATGATATAGACGTTGTGGCTGTTGTAGTTGTACTCCAGCTTGTGCCCCAGG
ATGTTGCCGTCCTCCTTGAAGTCGATGCCCTTCAGCTCGATGCGGTTCACCAGGGTGTCGCCCTCGAACT
TCACCTCGGCGCGGGTCTTGTAGTTGCCGTCGTCCTTGAAGAAGATGGTGCGCTCCTGGACGTAGCCTTC
GGGCATGGCGGACTTGAAGAAGTCGTGCTGCTTCATGTGGTCGGGGTAGCGGCTGAAGCACTGCACGCCG
TAGGTCAGGGTGGTCACGAGGGTGGGCCAGGGCACGGGCAGCTTGCCGGTGGTGCAGATGAACTTCAGGG
TCAGCTTGCCGTAGGTGGCATCGCCCTCGCCCTCGCCGGA
