>Addgene plasmid #61973 | pUC-dirTopo-AU1-aGFP | addgene partial sequence | sequence record 103919 | CMV-F 5'-CGCAAATGGGCGGTAGGCGTG-3'
CTATATAAGCAGAGCTGGTTTAGTGAACCGTCAGATCCGCTAGCTTTACACTTTATTCTTCCGGCTCGTA
TTTTGTGTGGAATTGTGAGCGGATAACAATTTCCGGAGGAGGCCCTTCACCTGAAGAGCGGACGGACGAG
CGGATATCGCCGCCTAACCCCGCTCTTCAAAGGGATCCAATGACACCTACAGGTACATCGTCGACATTAC
CGATTCACTGGCCGTCGTTCTGCAACGCCGCGACTGGGAAAACCCTGGCGTTACCCAACTTAATCGCCTT
GCAGCACATCCCCCTTTCGCCAGTTGGCGCAATAGCGAAGAGGCCCGCACCGACCGCGAATTCGTGAGCA
AGGGCGAGGAGCTGTTCACCGGGGTGGTGCCCATCCTGGTCGAGCTGGACGGCGACGTAAACGGCCACAA
GTTCAGCGTGTCCGGCGAGGGCGAGGGCGATGCCACCTACGGCAAGCTGACCCTGAAGTTCATCTGCACC
ACCGGCAAGCTGCCCGTGCCCTGGCCCACCCTCGTGACCACCCTGACCTACGGCGTGCAGTGCTTCAGCC
GCTACCCCGACCACATGAAGCAGCACGACTTCTTCAAGTCCGCCATGCCCGAAGGCTACGTCCAGGAGCG
CACCATCTTCTTCAAGGACGACGGCAACTACAAGACCCGCGCCGAGGTGAAGTTCGAGGGCGACACCCTG
GTGAACCGCATCGAGCTGAAGGGCATCGACTTCAAGGAGGACGGCAACATCCTGGGGCACAAGCTGGAGT
ACAACTACAACAGCCACAACGTCTATATCATGGCCGACAAGCAGAAGAACGGCATCAAGGTGAACTTCAA
GATCCGCCACAACATCGAGGACGGCAGCGTGCAGCTCGCCGACCACTACCAGCAGAACACCCC
